Addgene plasmid #187699: pLenti-Zyxin-G (aa1-372)-EGFP
Purpose: Visualization of Zyxin
Depositing lab: Mary Beckerle. Depositing organization: University of Utah. Publication: Stretch-induced actin remodeling requires targeting of zyxin to stress fibers and recruitment of actin regulators. Hoffman LM, Jensen CC, Chaturvedi A, Yoshigi M, Beckerle MC. Mol Biol Cell. 2012 May;23(10):1846-59. doi: 10.1091/mbc.E11-12-1057. Epub 2012 Mar 28. PubMed 22456508.
Backbone
  Vector backbone: pLenti6.3/V5-DEST
  Backbone manufacturer: Invitrogen
  Vector type: Mammalian Expression, Lentiviral
  Selectable markers: Blasticidin
Growth in bacteria
  Bacterial resistance: Ampicillin, 100 μg/mL
  Growth temperature: 37°C
  Growth strain: NEB Stable
  Copy number: High Copy
Gene/Insert
  Gene/Insert name: Zyxin
  Species: M. musculus (mouse)
  Mutation: aa1-372
  Entrez Gene: Zyx (a.k.a. 9530098H06Rik)
  Promoter: CMV
  Tag / fusion protein: EGFP (C terminal on insert)
  Cloning method: Gateway Cloning
Terms and licenses: Academic/Nonprofit Terms; Industry Terms: Not Available to Industry
How to cite: pLenti-Zyxin-G (aa1-372)-EGFP was a gift from Mary Beckerle (Addgene plasmid # 187699 ; http://n2t.net/addgene:187699 ; RRID:Addgene_187699)
