[The description below was written by a language model from this plasmid's Addgene catalogue record and pLannotate feature annotations shown in this document.]
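Description:
pLenti-Zyxin-G (aa1-372)-EGFP is a third-generation-style, self-inactivating HIV-1 lentiviral expression plasmid of about 9.9 kb, built on the Invitrogen pLenti6.3/V5-DEST Gateway destination backbone. In bacteria it is maintained through a high-copy ColE1/pUC origin and selected with ampicillin via the β-lactamase gene. An f1 origin and remnants of lac and phage promoter elements are also present in the backbone. The viral portion comprises a chimeric RSV promoter/truncated 5' LTR, which drives genomic RNA transcription without Tat, followed by the Ψ packaging signal with a gag fragment, the Rev response element for nuclear export of unspliced RNA, the cPPT/CTS, a WPRE to enhance transcript expression, and a ΔU3 3' LTR that inactivates LTR promoter activity after integration.

The payload is a truncated mouse zyxin (Zyx) coding sequence, residues 1-372, expressed from the CMV enhancer/promoter and fused at its C terminus to EGFP. The attB1, attB5 and attB2 sites flanking and separating the two coding segments indicate a multi-fragment Gateway assembly, with zyxin and EGFP joined across the attB5 site. An inverted SV40 poly(A) signal and T7 promoter lie between EGFP and attB2. The backbone V5 tag sits downstream of attB2, and the record lists only EGFP as a fusion tag. A separate SV40 promoter/EM7 cassette drives the blasticidin S deaminase gene, allowing blasticidin selection of transduced mammalian cells. The stated purpose is visualization of zyxin, and the construct allows stable expression and live imaging of this fragment of the adhesion plaque protein in studies of its localization.
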