Features (pLannotate 1.2.2; 36 found; start..end, strand, type, name):
      3..229     +  promoter       RSV promoter: Rous sarcoma virus enhancer/promoter
    230..410     +  LTR            5' LTR (truncated): truncated 5' long terminal repeat (LTR) from HIV-1
    457..582     +  misc_feature   HIV-1 Ψ: packaging signal of human immunodeficiency virus type 1
    566..929     +  CDS            HIV-1 gag (fragment): gag protein from human immunodeficiency virus 1; gag
   1075..1308    +  misc_feature   RRE: The Rev response element (RRE) of HIV-1 allows for Rev-dependent mRNA export from the nucleus to the cytoplasm.
   1685..1785    +  CDS            Rev (fragment): human immunodeficiency virus 1 (HIV-1) Rev protein; rev; enhances nuclear export of unspliced and incompletely spliced viral mRNAs
   1804..1921    +  misc_feature   cPPT/CTS: central polypurine tract and central termination sequence of HIV-1
   1944..2247    +  enhancer       CMV enhancer: human cytomegalovirus immediate early enhancer
   2248..2451    +  promoter       CMV promoter: human cytomegalovirus (CMV) immediate early promoter
   2568..2592    +  protein_bind   attB1: mutant version of attB; recombination site for the Gateway® BP reaction BP Clonase™
   2595..3710    +  CDS            Zyx (fragment): ZYX_MOUSE - Experimental evidence at protein level: Swiss-Prot protein existence level 1. Adhesion plaque protein. Binds alpha-actinin and the CRP protein. Important for targeting TES and ENA/VASP family members to focal adhesions and for the formation of actin-rich structures. May be a component of a signal transduction pathway that mediates adhesion- stimulated changes in gene expression (By similarity). From Mus musculus (Mouse).
   3712..3732    +  protein_bind   attB5: mutant version of attB; core recombination site for the Gateway® BP reaction BP Clonase™
   3735..4451    +  CDS            EGFP: EGFP is a basic (constitutively fluorescent) green fluorescent protein published in 1996, derived from Aequorea victoria. It is reported to be a rapidly-maturing weak dimer with moderate acid sensitivity.
   4505..4523    -  promoter       T7 promoter: promoter for bacteriophage T7 RNA polymerase
   4528..4662    -  polyA_signal   SV40 poly(A) signal: SV40 polyadenylation signal
   4725..4749    -  protein_bind   attB2: mutant version of attB; recombination site for the Gateway® BP reaction BP Clonase™
   4802..4843    +  CDS            V5 tag: epitope tag from simian virus 5
   4867..5455    +  misc_feature   WPRE: woodchuck hepatitis virus posttranscriptional regulatory element
   5470..5786    +  promoter       SV40 promoter: SV40 enhancer and early promoter
   5834..5881    +  promoter       EM7 promoter: synthetic bacterial promoter&nbsp
   5900..6298    +  CDS            BSD: blasticidin S deaminase; Aspergillus terreus BSD; confers resistance to blasticidin
   6315..6383    +  CDS            nef (fragment): NEF_HV1Z2 - Experimental evidence at protein level: Swiss-Prot protein existence level 1. Extracellular Nef protein targets CD4(+) T-lymphocytes for apoptosis by interacting with CXCR4 surface receptors. From Human immunodeficiency virus type 1 group M subtype D (isolate Z2/CDC-Z34) (HIV-1).
   6385..6618    +  LTR            3' LTR (ΔU3): self-inactivating 3' long terminal repeat (LTR) from HIV-1
   6690..6811    +  polyA_signal   SV40 poly(A) signal: SV40 polyadenylation signal
   6851..6986    +  rep_origin     SV40 ori: SV40 origin of replication
   7007..7025    -  promoter       T7 promoter: promoter for bacteriophage T7 RNA polymerase
   7033..7188    +  CDS            lacZα (fragment): LacZα fragment of β-galactosidase; lacZ fragment
   7193..7621    +  rep_origin     f1 ori (sequence partly withheld): f1 bacteriophage origin of replication; arrow indicates direction of (+) strand synthesis
   7674..7778    +  promoter       AmpR promoter: bla
   7779..8639    +  CDS            AmpR: β-lactamase; bla; confers resistance to ampicillin, carbenicillin, and related antibiotics
   8810..9398    +  rep_origin     ori: high-copy-number ColE1/pMB1/pBR322/pUC origin of replication
   9581..9673    +  CDS            lacI (fragment): lac repressor; lacI; The lac repressor binds to the lac operator to inhibit transcription in E. coli. This inhibition can be relieved by adding lactose or isopropyl-β-D-thiogalactopyranoside (IPTG).
   9686..9707    +  protein_bind   CAP binding site: CAP binding activates transcription in the presence of cAMP. E. coli catabolite activator protein
   9722..9752    +  promoter       lac promoter: promoter for the E. coli lac operon
   9760..9776    +  protein_bind   lac operator: The lac repressor binds to the lac operator to inhibit transcription in E. coli. This inhibition can be relieved by adding lactose or isopropyl-β-D-thiogalactopyranoside (IPTG). lac repressor encoded by lacI
   9821..9839    +  promoter       T3 promoter: promoter for bacteriophage T3 RNA polymerase
>Addgene plasmid #187699 | pLenti-Zyxin-G (aa1-372)-EGFP | addgene full sequence | sequence record 371821 | Addgene NGS Result
AATGTAGTCTTATGCAATACTCTTGTAGTCTTGCAACATGGTAACGATGAGTTAGCAACATGCCTTACAA
GGAGAGAAAAAGCACCGTGCATGCCGATTGGTGGAAGTAAGGTGGTACGATCGTGCCTTATTAGGAAGGC
AACAGACGGGTCTGACATGGATTGGACGAACCACTGAATTGCCGCATTGCAGAGATATTGTATTTAAGTG
CCTAGCTCGATACATAAACGGGTCTCTCTGGTTAGACCAGATCTGAGCCTGGGAGCTCTCTGGCTAACTA
GGGAACCCACTGCTTAAGCCTCAATAAAGCTTGCCTTGAGTGCTTCAAGTAGTGTGTGCCCGTCTGTTGT
GTGACTCTGGTAACTAGAGATCCCTCAGACCCTTTTAGTCAGTGTGGAAAATCTCTAGCAGTGGCGCCCG
AACAGGGACTTGAAAGCGAAAGGGAAACCAGAGGAGCTCTCTCGACGCAGGACTCGGCTTGCTGAAGCGC
GCACGGCAAGAGGCGAGGGGCGGCGACTGGTGAGTACGCCAAAAATTTTGACTAGCGGAGGCTAGAAGGA
GAGAGATGGGTGCGAGAGCGTCAGTATTAAGCGGGGGAGAATTAGATCGCGATGGGAAAAAATTCGGTTA
AGGCCAGGGGGAAAGAAAAAATATAAATTAAAACATATAGTATGGGCAAGCAGGGAGCTAGAACGATTCG
CAGTTAATCCTGGCCTGTTAGAAACATCAGAAGGCTGTAGACAAATACTGGGACAGCTACAACCATCCCT
TCAGACAGGATCAGAAGAACTTAGATCATTATATAATACAGTAGCAACCCTCTATTGTGTGCATCAAAGG
ATAGAGATAAAAGACACCAAGGAAGCTTTAGACAAGATAGAGGAAGAGCAAAACAAAAGTAAGACCACCG
CACAGCAAGCGGCCGCTGATCTTCAGACCTGGAGGAGGAGATATGAGGGACAATTGGAGAAGTGAATTAT
ATAAATATAAAGTAGTAAAAATTGAACCATTAGGAGTAGCACCCACCAAGGCAAAGAGAAGAGTGGTGCA
GAGAGAAAAAAGAGCAGTGGGAATAGGAGCTTTGTTCCTTGGGTTCTTGGGAGCAGCAGGAAGCACTATG
GGCGCAGCGTCAATGACGCTGACGGTACAGGCCAGACAATTATTGTCTGGTATAGTGCAGCAGCAGAACA
ATTTGCTGAGGGCTATTGAGGCGCAACAGCATCTGTTGCAACTCACAGTCTGGGGCATCAAGCAGCTCCA
GGCAAGAATCCTGGCTGTGGAAAGATACCTAAAGGATCAACAGCTCCTGGGGATTTGGGGTTGCTCTGGA
AAACTCATTTGCACCACTGCTGTGCCTTGGAATGCTAGTTGGAGTAATAAATCTCTGGAACAGATTTGGA
ATCACACGACCTGGATGGAGTGGGACAGAGAAATTAACAATTACACAAGCTTAATACACTCCTTAATTGA
AGAATCGCAAAACCAGCAAGAAAAGAATGAACAAGAATTATTGGAATTAGATAAATGGGCAAGTTTGTGG
AATTGGTTTAACATAACAAATTGGCTGTGGTATATAAAATTATTCATAATGATAGTAGGAGGCTTGGTAG
GTTTAAGAATAGTTTTTGCTGTACTTTCTATAGTGAATAGAGTTAGGCAGGGATATTCACCATTATCGTT
TCAGACCCACCTCCCAACCCCGAGGGGACCCGACAGGCCCGAAGGAATAGAAGAAGAAGGTGGAGAGAGA
GACAGAGACAGATCCATTCGATTAGTGAACGGATCTCGACGGTATCGGTTAACTTTTAAAAGAAAAGGGG
GGATTGGGGGGTACAGTGCAGGGGAAAGAATAGTAGACATAATAGCAACAGACATACAAACTAAAGAATT
ACAAAAACAAATTACAAAAATTCAAAATTTTATCGATAAGCTTGGGAGTTCCGCGTTACATAACTTACGG
TAAATGGCCCGCCTGGCTGACCGCCCAACGACCCCCGCCCATTGACGTCAATAATGACGTATGTTCCCAT
AGTAACGCCAATAGGGACTTTCCATTGACGTCAATGGGTGGAGTATTTACGGTAAACTGCCCACTTGGCA
GTACATCAAGTGTATCATATGCCAAGTACGCCCCCTATTGACGTCAATGACGGTAAATGGCCCGCCTGGC
ATTATGCCCAGTACATGACCTTATGGGACTTTCCTACTTGGCAGTACATCTACGTATTAGTCATCGCTAT
TACCATGGTGATGCGGTTTTGGCAGTACATCAATGGGCGTGGATAGCGGTTTGACTCACGGGGATTTCCA
AGTCTCCACCCCATTGACGTCAATGGGAGTTTGTTTTGGCACCAAAATCAACGGGACTTTCCAAAATGTC
GTAACAACTCCGCCCCATTGACGCAAATGGGCGGTAGGCGTGTACGGTGGGAGGTCTATATAAGCAGAGC
TCGTTTAGTGAACCGTCAGATCGCCTGGAGACGCCATCCACGCTGTTTTGACCTCCATAGAAGACACCGA
CTCTAGAGGATCCACTAGTCCAGTGTGGTGGAATTCTGCAGATATCAACAAGTTTGTACAAAAAAGCAGG
CTTAATGGCGGCCCCCCGCCCGCCTCCCGCGATCTCCGTCTCCGTCTCGGCCCCCGCGTTTTACGCCCCG
CAGAAGAAGTTCGCCCCGGTTGTGGCCCCAAAGCCCAAAGTGAATCCTTTCCGGCCTGGGGACAGCGAGC
CTCCTGTAGCAGCCGGGGCCCAAAGAGCGCAGATGGGTCGGGTGGGCGAGATCCCACCACCACCCCCGGA
AGACTTTCCTTTGCCCCCTCCTCCCCTTATTGGGGAGGGCGACGACTCAGAGGGTGCCCTGGGAGGTGCC
TTCCCACCTCCACCTCCCCCGATGATCGAGGAACCATTCCCCCCTGCTCCTCTGGAGGAGGACATCTTCC
CCTCCCCTCCACCTCCACTGGAGGAGGAGGGAGGGCCTGAGGCCCCTACCCAGCTCCCACCGCAGCCCAG
GGAGAAAGTGTGCAGTATTGACCTGGAGATTGACTCTCTGTCCTCACTGCTGGACGACATGACCAAGAAC
GATCCCTTCAAAGCCCGGGTATCATCCGGATATGTACCCCCACCAGTTGCCACTCCATTTGTTCCCAAGC
CTAGTACCAAACCTGCCCCTGGGGGCACAGCACCCTTGCCTCCTTGGAAGACCCCTTCTAGCTCCCAGCC
ACCACCTCAGCCGCAGGCCAAGCCTCAGGTCCAGCTCCATGTCCAGCCTCAGGCCAAGCCCCATGTCCAA
CCCCAGCCTGTGTCTTCTGCTAATACACAGCCCCGGGGTCCCCTTTCTCAGGCACCAACTCCAGCACCTA
AGTTTGCTCCAGTGGCTCCTAAATTTACTCCCGTGGTTTCCAAGTTCAGCCCTGGTGCTCCAAGTGGACC
TGGGCCACAGCCCAATCAAAAAATGGTGCCTCCGGATGCTCCTTCTTCTGTGAGCACAGGCTCCCCTCAG
CCCCCTAGCTTCACCTATGCTCAGCAGAAGGAGAAGCCCCTAGTTCAAGAGAAGCAGCACCCACAGCCTC
CACCAGCTCAAAACCAAAACCAGGTACGCTCTCCTGGAGGCCCAGGCCCCTTGACCCTGAAGGAGGTAGA
GGAGTTGGAGCAGCTGACCCAGCAGCTGATGCAGGACATGGAACACCCTCAGAGGCAGAGCGTGGCAGTG
ACAACTTTGTATACAAAAGTTGTGATGGTGAGCAAGGGCGAGGAGCTGTTCACCGGGGTGGTGCCCATCC
TGGTCGAGCTGGACGGCGACGTAAACGGCCACAAGTTCAGCGTGTCCGGCGAGGGCGAGGGCGATGCCAC
CTACGGCAAGCTGACCCTGAAGTTCATCTGCACCACCGGCAAGCTGCCCGTGCCCTGGCCCACCCTCGTG
ACCACCCTGACCTACGGCGTGCAGTGCTTCAGCCGCTACCCCGACCACATGAAGCAGCACGACTTCTTCA
AGTCCGCCATGCCCGAAGGCTACGTCCAGGAGCGCACCATCTTCTTCAAGGACGACGGCAACTACAAGAC
CCGCGCCGAGGTGAAGTTCGAGGGCGACACCCTGGTGAACCGCATCGAGCTGAAGGGCATCGACTTCAAG
GAGGACGGCAACATCCTGGGGCACAAGCTGGAGTACAACTACAACAGCCACAACGTCTATATCATGGCCG
ACAAGCAGAAGAACGGCATCAAGGTGAACTTCAAGATCCGCCACAACATCGAGGACGGCAGCGTGCAGCT
CGCCGACCACTACCAGCAGAACACCCCCATCGGCGACGGCCCCGTGCTGCTGCCCGACAACCACTACCTG
AGCACCCAGTCCGCCCTGAGCAAAGACCCCAACGAGAAGCGCGATCACATGGTCCTGCTGGAGTTCGTGA
CCGCCGCCGGGATCACTCTCGGCATGGACGAGCTGTACAAGGGCGGTGGAAGATCTGGGAATTCAAGGCC
TCTCGAGCCTCTAGATTCTGCAGCCCTATAGTGAGTCGTATTACGTAGATCCAGACATGATAAGATACAT
TGATGAGTTTGGACAAACCACAACTAGAATGCAGTGAAAAAAATGCTTTATTTGTGAAATTTGTGATGCT
ATTGCTTTATTTGTAACCATTATAAGCTGCAATAAACAAGTTAACAACAACAATTGCATTCATTTTATGT
TTCAGGTTCAGGGGGAGGTGTGGGAGGTTTTTTTACCCAGCTTTCTTGTACAAAGTGGTTGATATCCAGC
ACAGTGGCGGCCGCTCGAGTCTAGAGGGCCCGCGGTTCGAAGGTAAGCCTATCCCTAACCCTCTCCTCGG
TCTCGATTCTACGCGTACCGGTTAGTAATGATCGACAATCAACCTCTGGATTACAAAATTTGTGAAAGAT
TGACTGGTATTCTTAACTATGTTGCTCCTTTTACGCTATGTGGATACGCTGCTTTAATGCCTTTGTATCA
TGCTATTGCTTCCCGTATGGCTTTCATTTTCTCCTCCTTGTATAAATCCTGGTTGCTGTCTCTTTATGAG
GAGTTGTGGCCCGTTGTCAGGCAACGTGGCGTGGTGTGCACTGTGTTTGCTGACGCAACCCCCACTGGTT
GGGGCATTGCCACCACCTGTCAGCTCCTTTCCGGGACTTTCGCTTTCCCCCTCCCTATTGCCACGGCGGA
ACTCATCGCCGCCTGCCTTGCCCGCTGCTGGACAGGGGCTCGGCTGTTGGGCACTGACAATTCCGTGGTG
TTGTCGGGGAAGCTGACGTCCTTTCCATGGCTGCTCGCCTGTGTTGCCACCTGGATTCTGCGCGGGACGT
CCTTCTGCTACGTCCCTTCGGCCCTCAATCCAGCGGACCTTCCTTCCCGCGGCCTGCTGCCGGCTCTGCG
GCCTCTTCCGCGTCTTCGCCTTCGCCCTCAGACGAGTCGGATCTCCCTTTGGGCCGCCTCCCCGCCTGGC
GATGGTACCGGTGTGGAAAGTCCCCAGGCTCCCCAGCAGGCAGAAGTATGCAAAGCATGCATCTCAATTA
GTCAGCAACCAGGTGTGGAAAGTCCCCAGGCTCCCCAGCAGGCAGAAGTATGCAAAGCATGCATCTCAAT
TAGTCAGCAACCATAGTCCCGCCCCTAACTCCGCCCATCCCGCCCCTAACTCCGCCCAGTTCCGCCCATT
CTCCGCCCCATGGCTGACTAATTTTTTTTATTTATGCAGAGGCCGAGGCCGCCTCTGCCTCTGAGCTATT
CCAGAAGTAGTGAGGAGGCTTTTTTGGAGGCCTAGGCTTTTGCAAAAAGCTCCCGGGAGCTTGTATATCC
ATTTTCGGATCTGATCAGCACGTGTTGACAATTAATCATCGGCATAGTATATCGGCATAGTATAATACGA
CAAGGTGAGGAACTAAACCATGGCCAAGCCTTTGTCTCAAGAAGAATCCACCCTCATTGAAAGAGCAACG
GCTACAATCAACAGCATCCCCATCTCTGAAGACTACAGCGTCGCCAGCGCAGCTCTCTCTAGCGACGGCC
GCATCTTCACTGGTGTCAATGTATATCATTTTACTGGGGGACCTTGTGCAGAACTCGTGGTGCTGGGCAC
TGCTGCTGCTGCGGCAGCTGGCAACCTGACTTGTATCGTCGCGATCGGAAATGAGAACAGGGGCATCTTG
AGCCCCTGCGGACGGTGCCGACAGGTGCTTCTCGATCTGCATCCTGGGATCAAAGCCATAGTGAAGGACA
GTGATGGACAGCCGACGGCAGTTGGGATTCGTGAATTGCTGCCCTCTGGTTATGTGTGGGAGGGCTAAGC
ACAATTCGAGCTCGGTACCTTTAAGACCAATGACTTACAAGGCAGCTGTAGATCTTAGCCACTTTTTAAA
AGAAAAGGGGGGACTGGAAGGGCTAATTCACTCCCAACGAAGACAAGATCTGCTTTTTGCTTGTACTGGG
TCTCTCTGGTTAGACCAGATCTGAGCCTGGGAGCTCTCTGGCTAACTAGGGAACCCACTGCTTAAGCCTC
AATAAAGCTTGCCTTGAGTGCTTCAAGTAGTGTGTGCCCGTCTGTTGTGTGACTCTGGTAACTAGAGATC
CCTCAGACCCTTTTAGTCAGTGTGGAAAATCTCTAGCAGTAGTAGTTCATGTCATCTTATTATTCAGTAT
TTATAACTTGCAAAGAAATGAATATCAGAGAGTGAGAGGAACTTGTTTATTGCAGCTTATAATGGTTACA
AATAAAGCAATAGCATCACAAATTTCACAAATAAAGCATTTTTTTCACTGCATTCTAGTTGTGGTTTGTC
CAAACTCATCAATGTATCTTATCATGTCTGGCTCTAGCTATCCCGCCCCTAACTCCGCCCATCCCGCCCC
TAACTCCGCCCAGTTCCGCCCATTCTCCGCCCCATGGCTGACTAATTTTTTTTATTTATGCAGAGGCCGA
GGCCGCCTCGGCCTCTGAGCTATTCCAGAAGTAGTGAGGAGGCTTTTTTGGAGGCCTAGGGACGTACCCA
ATTCGCCCTATAGTGAGTCGTATTACGCGCGCTCACTGGCCGTCGTTTTACAACGTCGTGACTGGGAAAA
CCCTGGCGTTACCCAACTTAATCGCCTTGCAGCACATCCCCCTTTCGCCAGCTGGCGTAATAGCGAAGAG
GCCCGCACCGATCGCCCTTCCCAACAGTTGCGCAGCCTGAATGGCGAATGGG
[124 nt withheld, positions 7193-7316]
C
[91 nt withheld, positions 7318-7408]
A
[49 nt withheld, positions 7410-7458]
CCTTTGACGTTGGAGTCCACGTTCTTT
[37 nt withheld, positions 7486-7522]
ACCCTATCTCGGTCTATTCTTTTGATTTATAAGGGATTTTGCCGATTTCGGCCTATTGGTTAAAAAATGA
GCTGATTTAACAAAAATTTAACGCGAATTTTAACAAAATATTAACGCTTACAATTTAGGTGGCACTTTTC
GGGGAAATGTGCGCGGAACCCCTATTTGTTTATTTTTCTAAATACATTCAAATATGTATCCGCTCATGAG
ACAATAACCCTGATAAATGCTTCAATAATATTGAAAAAGGAAGAGTATGAGTATTCAACATTTCCGTGTC
GCCCTTATTCCCTTTTTTGCGGCATTTTGCCTTCCTGTTTTTGCTCACCCAGAAACGCTGGTGAAAGTAA
AAGATGCTGAAGATCAGTTGGGTGCACGAGTGGGTTACATCGAACTGGATCTCAACAGCGGTAAGATCCT
TGAGAGTTTTCGCCCCGAAGAACGTTTTCCAATGATGAGCACTTTTAAAGTTCTGCTATGTGGCGCGGTA
TTATCCCGTATTGACGCCGGGCAAGAGCAACTCGGTCGCCGCATACACTATTCTCAGAATGACTTGGTTG
AGTACTCACCAGTCACAGAAAAGCATCTTACGGATGGCATGACAGTAAGAGAATTATGCAGTGCTGCCAT
AACCATGAGTGATAACACTGCGGCCAACTTACTTCTGACAACGATCGGAGGACCGAAGGAGCTAACCGCT
TTTTTGCACAACATGGGGGATCATGTAACTCGCCTTGATCGTTGGGAACCGGAGCTGAATGAAGCCATAC
CAAACGACGAGCGTGACACCACGATGCCTGTAGCAATGGCAACAACGTTGCGCAAACTATTAACTGGCGA
ACTACTTACTCTAGCTTCCCGGCAACAATTAATAGACTGGATGGAGGCGGATAAAGTTGCAGGACCACTT
CTGCGCTCGGCCCTTCCGGCTGGCTGGTTTATTGCTGATAAATCTGGAGCCGGTGAGCGTGGGTCTCGCG
GTATCATTGCAGCACTGGGGCCAGATGGTAAGCCCTCCCGTATCGTAGTTATCTACACGACGGGGAGTCA
GGCAACTATGGATGAACGAAATAGACAGATCGCTGAGATAGGTGCCTCACTGATTAAGCATTGGTAACTG
TCAGACCAAGTTTACTCATATATACTTTAGATTGATTTAAAACTTCATTTTTAATTTAAAAGGATCTAGG
TGAAGATCCTTTTTGATAATCTCATGACCAAAATCCCTTAACGTGAGTTTTCGTTCCACTGAGCGTCAGA
CCCCGTAGAAAAGATCAAAGGATCTTCTTGAGATCCTTTTTTTCTGCGCGTAATCTGCTGCTTGCAAACA
AAAAAACCACCGCTACCAGCGGTGGTTTGTTTGCCGGATCAAGAGCTACCAACTCTTTTTCCGAAGGTAA
CTGGCTTCAGCAGAGCGCAGATACCAAATACTGTTCTTCTAGTGTAGCCGTAGTTAGGCCACCACTTCAA
GAACTCTGTAGCACCGCCTACATACCTCGCTCTGCTAATCCTGTTACCAGTGGCTGCTGCCAGTGGCGAT
AAGTCGTGTCTTACCGGGTTGGACTCAAGACGATAGTTACCGGATAAGGCGCAGCGGTCGGGCTGAACGG
GGGGTTCGTGCACACAGCCCAGCTTGGAGCGAACGACCTACACCGAACTGAGATACCTACAGCGTGAGCT
ATGAGAAAGCGCCACGCTTCCCGAAGGGAGAAAGGCGGACAGGTATCCGGTAAGCGGCAGGGTCGGAACA
GGAGAGCGCACGAGGGAGCTTCCAGGGGGAAACGCCTGGTATCTTTATAGTCCTGTCGGGTTTCGCCACC
TCTGACTTGAGCGTCGATTTTTGTGATGCTCGTCAGGGGGGCGGAGCCTATGGAAAAACGCCAGCAACGC
GGCCTTTTTACGGTTCCTGGCCTTTTGCTGGCCTTTTGCTCACATGTTCTTTCCTGCGTTATCCCCTGAT
TCTGTGGATAACCGTATTACCGCCTTTGAGTGAGCTGATACCGCTCGCCGCAGCCGAACGACCGAGCGCA
GCGAGTCAGTGAGCGAGGAAGCGGAAGAGCGCCCAATACGCAAACCGCCTCTCCCCGCGCGTTGGCCGAT
TCATTAATGCAGCTGGCACGACAGGTTTCCCGACTGGAAAGCGGGCAGTGAGCGCAACGCAATTAATGTG
AGTTAGCTCACTCATTAGGCACCCCAGGCTTTACACTTTATGCTTCCGGCTCGTATGTTGTGTGGAATTG
TGAGCGGATAACAATTTCACACAGGAAACAGCTATGACCATGATTACGCCAAGCGCGCAATTAACCCTCA
CTAAAGGGAACAAAAGCTGGAGCTGCAAGCTT
